>Addgene plasmid #175167 | pLV CMV FST-FLAG | addgene full sequence | sequence record 352509 | Addgene NGS Result
AGGTGGCACTTTTCGGGGAAATGTGCGCGGAACCCCTATTTGTTTATTTTTCTAAATACATTCAAATATG
TATCCGCTCATGAGACAATAACCCTGATAAATGCTTCAATAATATTGAAAAAGGAAGAGTATGAGTATTC
AACATTTCCGTGTCGCCCTTATTCCCTTTTTTGCGGCATTTTGCCTTCCTGTTTTTGCTCACCCAGAAAC
GCTGGTGAAAGTAAAAGATGCTGAAGATCAGTTGGGTGCACGAGTGGGTTACATCGAACTGGATCTCAAC
AGCGGTAAGATCCTTGAGAGTTTTCGCCCCGAAGAACGTTTTCCAATGATGAGCACTTTTAAAGTTCTGC
TATGTGGCGCGGTATTATCCCGTATTGACGCCGGGCAAGAGCAACTCGGTCGCCGCATACACTATTCTCA
GAATGACTTGGTTGAGTACTCACCAGTCACAGAAAAGCATCTTACGGATGGCATGACAGTAAGAGAATTA
TGCAGTGCTGCCATAACCATGAGTGATAACACTGCGGCCAACTTACTTCTGACAACGATCGGAGGACCGA
AGGAGCTAACCGCTTTTTTGCACAACATGGGGGATCATGTAACTCGCCTTGATCGTTGGGAACCGGAGCT
GAATGAAGCCATACCAAACGACGAGCGTGACACCACGATGCCTGTAGCAATGGCAACAACGTTGCGCAAA
CTATTAACTGGCGAACTACTTACTCTAGCTTCCCGGCAACAATTAATAGACTGGATGGAGGCGGATAAAG
TTGCAGGACCACTTCTGCGCTCGGCCCTTCCGGCTGGCTGGTTTATTGCTGATAAATCTGGAGCCGGTGA
GCGTGGGTCTCGCGGTATCATTGCAGCACTGGGGCCAGATGGTAAGCCCTCCCGTATCGTAGTTATCTAC
ACGACGGGGAGTCAGGCAACTATGGATGAACGAAATAGACAGATCGCTGAGATAGGTGCCTCACTGATTA
AGCATTGGTAACTGTCAGACCAAGTTTACTCATATATACTTTAGATTGATTTAAAACTTCATTTTTAATT
TAAAAGGATCTAGGTGAAGATCCTTTTTGATAATCTCATGACCAAAATCCCTTAACGTGAGTTTTCGTTC
CACTGAGCGTCAGACCCCGTAGAAAAGATCAAAGGATCTTCTTGAGATCCTTTTTTTCTGCGCGTAATCT
GCTGCTTGCAAACAAAAAAACCACCGCTACCAGCGGTGGTTTGTTTGCCGGATCAAGAGCTACCAACTCT
TTTTCCGAAGGTAACTGGCTTCAGCAGAGCGCAGATACCAAATACTGTTCTTCTAGTGTAGCCGTAGTTA
GGCCACCACTTCAAGAACTCTGTAGCACCGCCTACATACCTCGCTCTGCTAATCCTGTTACCAGTGGCTG
CTGCCAGTGGCGATAAGTCGTGTCTTACCGGGTTGGACTCAAGACGATAGTTACCGGATAAGGCGCAGCG
GTCGGGCTGAACGGGGGGTTCGTGCACACAGCCCAGCTTGGAGCGAACGACCTACACCGAACTGAGATAC
CTACAGCGTGAGCTATGAGAAAGCGCCACGCTTCCCGAAGGGAGAAAGGCGGACAGGTATCCGGTAAGCG
GCAGGGTCGGAACAGGAGAGCGCACGAGGGAGCTTCCAGGGGGAAACGCCTGGTATCTTTATAGTCCTGT
CGGGTTTCGCCACCTCTGACTTGAGCGTCGATTTTTGTGATGCTCGTCAGGGGGGCGGAGCCTATGGAAA
AACGCCAGCAACGCGGCCTTTTTACGGTTCCTGGCCTTTTGCTGGCCTTTTGCTCACATGTTCTTTCCTG
CGTTATCCCCTGATTCTGTGGATAACCGTATTACCGCCTTTGAGTGAGCTGATACCGCTCGCCGCAGCCG
AACGACCGAGCGCAGCGAGTCAGTGAGCGAGGAAGCGGAAGAGCGCCCAATACGCAAACCGCCTCTCCCC
GCGCGTTGGCCGATTCATTAATGCAGCTGGCACGACAGGTTTCCCGACTGGAAAGCGGGCAGTGAGCGCA
ACGCAATTAATGTGAGTTAGCTCACTCATTAGGCACCCCAGGCTTTACACTTTATGCTTCCGGCTCGTAT
GTTGTGTGGAATTGTGAGCGGATAACAATTTCACACAGGAAACAGCTATGACCATGATTACGCCAAGCGC
GCAATTAACCCTCACTAAAGGGAACAAAAGCTGGAGCTGCAAGCTTAATGTAGTCTTATGCAATACTCTT
GTAGTCTTGCAACATGGTAACGATGAGTTAGCAACATGCCTTACAAGGAGAGAAAAAGCACCGTGCATGC
CGATTGGTGGAAGTAAGGTGGTACGATCGTGCCTTATTAGGAAGGCAACAGACGGGTCTGACATGGATTG
GACGAACCACTGAATTGCCGCATTGCAGAGATATTGTATTTAAGTGCCTAGCTCGATACATAAACGGGTC
TCTCTGGTTAGACCAGATCTGAGCCTGGGAGCTCTCTGGCTAACTAGGGAACCCACTGCTTAAGCCTCAA
TAAAGCTTGCCTTGAGTGCTTCAAGTAGTGTGTGCCCGTCTGTTGTGTGACTCTGGTAACTAGAGATCCC
TCAGACCCTTTTAGTCAGTGTGGAAAATCTCTAGCAGTGGCGCCCGAACAGGGACTTGAAAGCGAAAGGG
AAACCAGAGGAGCTCTCTCGACGCAGGACTCGGCTTGCTGAAGCGCGCACGGCAAGAGGCGAGGGGCGGC
GACTGGTGAGTACGCCAAAAATTTTGACTAGCGGAGGCTAGAAGGAGAGAGATGGGTGCGAGAGCGTCAG
TATTAAGCGGGGGAGAATTAGATCGCGATGGGAAAAAATTCGGTTAAGGCCAGGGGGAAAGAAAAAATAT
AAATTAAAACATATAGTATGGGCAAGCAGGGAGCTAGAACGATTCGCAGTTAATCCTGGCCTGTTAGAAA
CATCAGAAGGCTGTAGACAAATACTGGGACAGCTACAACCATCCCTTCAGACAGGATCAGAAGAACTTAG
ATCATTATATAATACAGTAGCAACCCTCTATTGTGTGCATCAAAGGATAGAGATAAAAGACACCAAGGAA
GCTTTAGACAAGATAGAGGAAGAGCAAAACAAAAGTAAGACCACCGCACAGCAAGCGGCCGCTGATCTTC
AGACCTGGAGGAGGAGATATGAGGGACAATTGGAGAAGTGAATTATATAAATATAAAGTAGTAAAAATTG
AACCATTAGGAGTAGCACCCACCAAGGCAAAGAGAAGAGTGGTGCAGAGAGAAAAAAGAGCAGTGGGAAT
AGGAGCTTTGTTCCTTGGGTTCTTGGGAGCAGCAGGAAGCACTATGGGCGCAGCGTCAATGACGCTGACG
GTACAGGCCAGACAATTATTGTCTGGTATAGTGCAGCAGCAGAACAATTTGCTGAGGGCTATTGAGGCGC
AACAGCATCTGTTGCAACTCACAGTCTGGGGCATCAAGCAGCTCCAGGCAAGAATCCTGGCTGTGGAAAG
ATACCTAAAGGATCAACAGCTCCTGGGGATTTGGGGTTGCTCTGGAAAACTCATTTGCACCACTGCTGTG
CCTTGGAATGCTAGTTGGAGTAATAAATCTCTGGAACAGATTTGGAATCACACGACCTGGATGGAGTGGG
ACAGAGAAATTAACAATTACACAAGCTTAATACACTCCTTAATTGAAGAATCGCAAAACCAGCAAGAAAA
GAATGAACAAGAATTATTGGAATTAGATAAATGGGCAAGTTTGTGGAATTGGTTTAACATAACAAATTGG
CTGTGGTATATAAAATTATTCATAATGATAGTAGGAGGCTTGGTAGGTTTAAGAATAGTTTTTGCTGTAC
TTTCTATAGTGAATAGAGTTAGGCAGGGATATTCACCATTATCGTTTCAGACCCACCTCCCAACCCCGAG
GGGACCCGACAGGCCCGAAGGAATAGAAGAAGAAGGTGGAGAGAGAGACAGAGACAGATCCATTCGATTA
GTGAACGGATCTCGACGGTATCGGTTAACTTTTAAAAGAAAAGGGGGGATTGGGGGGTACAGTGCAGGGG
AAAGAATAGTAGACATAATAGCAACAGACATACAAACTAAAGAATTACAAAAACAAATTACAAAATTCAA
AATTTTATCGATAAGCTTGGGAGTTCCGCGTTACATAACTTACGGTAAATGGCCCGCCTGGCTGACCGCC
CAACGACCCCCGCCCATTGACGTCAATAATGACGTATGTTCCCATAGTAACGCCAATAGGGACTTTCCAT
TGACGTCAATGGGTGGAGTATTTACGGTAAACTGCCCACTTGGCAGTACATCAAGTGTATCATATGCCAA
GTACGCCCCCTATTGACGTCAATGACGGTAAATGGCCCGCCTGGCATTATGCCCAGTACATGACCTTATG
GGACTTTCCTACTTGGCAGTACATCTACGTATTAGTCATCGCTATTACCATGGTGATGCGGTTTTGGCAG
TACATCAATGGGCGTGGATAGCGGTTTGACTCACGGGGATTTCCAAGTCTCCACCCCATTGACGTCAATG
GGAGTTTGTTTTGGCACCAAAATCAACGGGACTTTCCAAAATGTCGTAACAACTCCGCCCCATTGACGCA
AATGGGCGGTAGGCGTGTACGGTGGGAGGTCTATATAAGCAGAGCTCGTTTAGTGAACCGTCAGATCGCC
TGGAGACGCCATCCACGCTGTTTTGACCTCCATAGAAGACACCGACTCTAGAGGATCCACCGGTACCGTC
ACCATGGTCCGCGCGAGGCACCAGCCGGGTGGGCTTTGCCTCCTGCTGCTGCTGCTCTGCCAGTTCATGG
AGGACCGCAGTGCCCAGGCTGGGAACTGCTGGCTCCGTCAAGCGAAGAACGGCCGCTGCCAGGTCCTGTA
CAAGACCGAACTGAGCAAGGAGGAGTGCTGCAGCACCGGCCGGCTGAGCACCTCGTGGACCGAGGAGGAC
GTGAATGACAACACACTCTTCAAGTGGATGATTTTCAACGGGGGCGCCCCCAACTGCATCCCCTGTAAAG
AAACGTGTGAGAACGTGGACTGTGGACCTGGGAAAAAATGCCGAATGAACAAGAAGAACAAACCCCGCTG
CGTCTGCGCCCCGGATTGTTCCAACATCACCTGGAAGGGTCCAGTCTGCGGGCTGGATGGGAAAACCTAC
CGCAATGAATGTGCACTCCTAAAGGCAAGATGTAAAGAGCAGCCAGAACTGGAAGTCCAGTACCAAGGCA
GATGTAAAAAGACTTGTCGGGATGTTTTCTGTCCAGGCAGCTCCACATGTGTGGTGGACCAGACCAATAA
TGCCTACTGTGTGACCTGTAATCGGATTTGCCCAGAGCCTGCTTCCTCTGAGCAATATCTCTGTGGGAAT
GATGGAGTCACCTACTCCAGTGCCTGCCACCTGAGAAAGGCTACCTGCCTGCTGGGCAGATCTATTGGAT
TAGCCTATGAGGGAAAGTGTATCAAAGCAAAGTCCTGTGAAGATATCCAGTGCACTGGTGGGAAAAAATG
TTTATGGGATTTCAAGGTTGGGAGAGGCCGGTGTTCCCTCTGTGATGAGCTGTGCCCTGACAGTAAGTCG
GATGAGCCTGTCTGTGCCAGTGACAATGCCACTTATGCCAGCGAGTGTGCCATGAAGGAAGCTGCCTGCT
CCTCAGGTGTGCTACTGGAAGTAAAGCACTCCGGATCTTGCAACTCCATTTCGGAAGACACCGAGGAAGA
GGAGGAAGATGAAGACCAGGACTACAGCTTTCCTATATCTTCTATTCTAGAGTGGGGGGGTGGAGGCTCT
GATTACAAGGATGACGACGATAAGTAAAAGCGCGTCGACAATCAACCTCTGGATTACAAAATTTGTGAAA
GATTGACTGGTATTCTTAACTATGTTGCTCCTTTTACGCTATGTGGATACGCTGCTTTAATGCCTTTGTA
TCATGCTATTGCTTCCCGTATGGCTTTCATTTTCTCCTCCTTGTATAAATCCTGGTTGCTGTCTCTTTAT
GAGGAGTTGTGGCCCGTTGTCAGGCAACGTGGCGTGGTGTGCACTGTGTTTGCTGACGCAACCCCCACTG
GTTGGGGCATTGCCACCACCTGTCAGCTCCTTTCCGGGACTTTCGCTTTCCCCCTCCCTATTGCCACGGC
GGAACTCATCGCCGCCTGCCTTGCCCGCTGCTGGACAGGGGCTCGGCTGTTGGGCACTGACAATTCCGTG
GTGTTGTCGGGGAAGCTGACGTCCTTTCCATGGCTGCTCGCCTGTGTTGCCACCTGGATTCTGCGCGGGA
CGTCCTTCTGCTACGTCCCTTCGGCCCTCAATCCAGCGGACCTTCCTTCCCGCGGCCTGCTGCCGGCTCT
GCGGCCTCTTCCGCGTCTTCGCCTTCGCCCTCAGACGAGTCGGATCTCCCTTTGGGCCGCCTCCCCGCCT
GGAATTCTACCGGGTAGGGGAGGCGCTTTTCCCAAGGCAGTCTGGAGCATGCGCTTTAGCAGCCCCGCTG
GGCACTTGGCGCTACACAAGTGGCCTCTGGCCTCGCACACATTCCACATCCACCGGTAGGCGCCAACCGG
CTCCGTTCTTTGGTGGCCCCTTCGCGCCACCTTCTACTCCTCCCCTAGTCAGGAAGTTCCCCCCCGCCCC
GCAGCTCGCGTCGTGCAGGACGTGACAAATGGAAGTAGCACGTCTCACTAGTCTCGTGCAGATGGACAGC
ACCGCTGAGCAATGGAAGCGGGTAGGCCTTTGGGGCAGCGGCCAATAGCAGCTTTGCTCCTTCGCTTTCT
GGGCTCAGAGGCTGGGAAGGGGTGGGTCCGGGGGCGGGCTCAGGGGCGGGGCGGGCGCCCGAAGGTCCTC
CGGAGGCCCGGCATTCTGCACGCTTCAAAAGCGCACGTCTGCCGCGCTGTTCTCCTCTTCCTCATCTCCG
GGCCTTTCGACCTGCAGCCCAAGCTTACCATGACCGAGTACAAGCCCACGGTGCGCCTCGCCACCCGCGA
CGACGTCCCCAGGGCCGTACGCACCCTCGCCGCCGCGTTCGCCGACTACCCCGCCACGCGCCACACCGTC
GATCCGGACCGCCACATCGAGCGGGTCACCGAGCTGCAAGAACTCTTCCTCACGCGCGTCGGGCTCGACA
TCGGCAAGGTGTGGGTCGCGGACGACGGCGCCGCGGTGGCGGTCTGGACCACGCCGGAGAGCGTCGAAGC
GGGGGCGGTGTTCGCCGAGATCGGCCCGCGCATGGCCGAGTTGAGCGGTTCCCGGCTGGCCGCGCAGCAA
CAGATGGAAGGCCTCCTGGCGCCGCACCGGCCCAAGGAGCCCGCGTGGTTCCTGGCCACCGTCGGCGTCT
CGCCCGACCACCAGGGCAAGGGTCTGGGCAGCGCCGTCGTGCTCCCCGGAGTGGAGGCGGCCGAGCGCGC
CGGGGTGCCCGCCTTCCTGGAGACCTCCGCGCCCCGCAACCTCCCCTTCTACGAGCGGCTCGGCTTCACC
GTCACCGCCGACGTCGAGGTGCCCGAAGGACCGCGCACCTGGTGCATGACCCGCAAGCCCGGTGCCTGAC
GCCCGCCCCACGACCCGCAGCGCCCGACCGAAAGGAGCGCACGACCCCATGCATCTCGAGGGCCCGGTAC
CTTTAAGACCAATGACTTACAAGGCAGCTGTAGATCTTAGCCACTTTTTAAAAGAAAAGGGGGGACTGGA
AGGGCTAGCTCACTCCCAACGAAGACAAGATCTGCTTTTTGCTTGTACTGGGTCTCTCTGGTTAGACCAG
ATCTGAGCCTGGGAGCTCTCTGGCTAACTAGGGAACCCACTGCTTAAGCCTCAATAAAGCTTGCCTTGAG
TGCTTCAAGTAGTGTGTGCCCGTCTGTTGTGTGACTCTGGTAACTAGAGATCCCTCAGACCCTTTTAGTC
AGTGTGGAAAATCTCTAGCAGTAGTAGTTCATGTCATCTTATTATTCAGTATTTATAACTTGCAAAGAAA
TGAATATCAGAGAGTGAGAGGAACTTGTTTATTGCAGCTTATAATGGTTACAAATAAAGCAATAGCATCA
CAAATTTCACAAATAAAGCATTTTTTTCACTGCATTCTAGTTGTGGTTTGTCCAAACTCATCAATGTATC
TTATCATGTCTGGCTCTAGCTATCCCGCCCCTAACTCCGCCCATCCCGCCCCTAACTCCGCCCAGTTCCG
CCCATTCTCCGCCCCATGGCTGACTAATTTTTTTTATTTATGCAGAGGCCGAGGCCGCCTCGGCCTCTGA
GCTATTCCAGAAGTAGTGAGGAGGCTTTTTTGGAGGCCTAGGGACGTACCCAATTCGCCCTATAGTGAGT
CGTATTACGCGCGCTCACTGGCCGTCGTTTTACAACGTCGTGACTGGGAAAACCCTGGCGTTACCCAACT
TAATCGCCTTGCAGCACATCCCCCTTTCGCCAGCTGGCGTAATAGCGAAGAGGCCCGCACCGATCGCCCT
TCCCAACAGTTGCGCAGCCTGAATGGCGAATGGG
[124 nt withheld, positions 8505-8628]
C
[91 nt withheld, positions 8630-8720]
A
[49 nt withheld, positions 8722-8770]
CCTTTGACGTTGGAGTCCACGTTCTTT
[37 nt withheld, positions 8798-8834]
ACCCTATCTCGGTCTATTCTTTTGATTTATAAGGGATTTTGCCGATTTCGGCCTATTGGTTAAAAAATGA
GCTGATTTAACAAAAATTTAACGCGAATTTTAACAAAATATTAACGCTTACAATTT
Features (pLannotate 1.2.2; 29 found; start..end, strand, type, name):
     26..130     +  promoter       AmpR promoter: bla
    131..991     +  CDS            AmpR: β-lactamase; bla; confers resistance to ampicillin, carbenicillin, and related antibiotics
   1162..1750    +  rep_origin     ori: high-copy-number ColE1/pMB1/pBR322/pUC origin of replication
   1933..2025    +  CDS            lacI (fragment): lac repressor; lacI; The lac repressor binds to the lac operator to inhibit transcription in E. coli. This inhibition can be relieved by adding lactose or isopropyl-β-D-thiogalactopyranoside (IPTG).
   2038..2059    +  protein_bind   CAP binding site: CAP binding activates transcription in the presence of cAMP. E. coli catabolite activator protein
   2074..2104    +  promoter       lac promoter: promoter for the E. coli lac operon
   2112..2128    +  protein_bind   lac operator: The lac repressor binds to the lac operator to inhibit transcription in E. coli. This inhibition can be relieved by adding lactose or isopropyl-β-D-thiogalactopyranoside (IPTG). lac repressor encoded by lacI
   2173..2191    +  promoter       T3 promoter: promoter for bacteriophage T3 RNA polymerase
   2219..2445    +  promoter       RSV promoter: Rous sarcoma virus enhancer/promoter
   2446..2626    +  LTR            5' LTR (truncated): truncated 5' long terminal repeat (LTR) from HIV-1
   2673..2798    +  misc_feature   HIV-1 Ψ: packaging signal of human immunodeficiency virus type 1
   2782..3145    +  CDS            HIV-1 gag (fragment): gag protein from human immunodeficiency virus 1; gag
   3291..3524    +  misc_feature   RRE: The Rev response element (RRE) of HIV-1 allows for Rev-dependent mRNA export from the nucleus to the cytoplasm.
   3901..4001    +  CDS            Rev (fragment): human immunodeficiency virus 1 (HIV-1) Rev protein; rev; enhances nuclear export of unspliced and incompletely spliced viral mRNAs
   4020..4136    +  misc_feature   cPPT/CTS: central polypurine tract and central termination sequence of HIV-1
   4159..4462    +  enhancer       CMV enhancer: human cytomegalovirus immediate early enhancer
   4463..4666    +  promoter       CMV promoter: human cytomegalovirus (CMV) immediate early promoter
   4764..5795    +  CDS            FST: FST_HUMAN - Experimental evidence at protein level: Swiss-Prot protein existence level 1. Binds directly to activin and functions as an activin antagonist. Specific inhibitor of the biosynthesis and secretion of pituitary follicle stimulating hormone (FSH). From Homo sapiens (Human).
   5811..5834    +  CDS            3xFLAG (fragment): three tandem FLAG® epitope tags
   5850..6438    +  misc_feature   WPRE: woodchuck hepatitis virus posttranscriptional regulatory element
   6452..6939    +  promoter       PGK promoter: mouse phosphoglycerate kinase 1 promoter
   6960..7559    +  CDS            PuroR: puromycin N-acetyltransferase; pac from Streptomyces alboniger; confers resistance to puromycin
   7627..7764    +  CDS            nef (fragment): NEF_HV1LA - Experimental evidence at protein level: Swiss-Prot protein existence level 1. Extracellular Nef protein targets CD4(+) T-lymphocytes for apoptosis by interacting with CXCR4 surface receptors. From Human immunodeficiency virus type 1 group M subtype B (isolate Lai) (HIV-1).
   7750..7930    +  LTR            5' LTR (truncated): truncated 5' long terminal repeat (LTR) from HIV-1
   8002..8123    +  polyA_signal   SV40 poly(A) signal: SV40 polyadenylation signal
   8163..8298    +  rep_origin     SV40 ori: SV40 origin of replication
   8319..8337    -  promoter       T7 promoter: promoter for bacteriophage T7 RNA polymerase
   8345..8500    +  CDS            lacZα (fragment): LacZα fragment of β-galactosidase; lacZ fragment
   8505..8933    +  rep_origin     f1 ori (sequence partly withheld): f1 bacteriophage origin of replication; arrow indicates direction of (+) strand synthesis
