[The description below was written by a language model from this plasmid's Addgene catalogue record and pLannotate feature annotations shown in this document.]
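Description:
pLV CMV FST-FLAG is a lentiviral mammalian expression plasmid of about 9 kb, built on the pLV-CMV-GFP-Puro backbone, for delivering human follistatin (FST) carrying a C-terminal FLAG epitope. No GFP feature appears in the annotation, which suggests that the FST insert occupies the position of the backbone's reporter, although the cloning method is not recorded. In bacteria the plasmid is maintained by a high-copy ColE1/pUC-type origin and selected with ampicillin through the bla gene. An f1 origin, lac regulatory and lacZα remnants, and flanking T3 and T7 promoters are carried over from the parental cloning vector.

The transfer cassette has a third-generation style layout. An RSV promoter replaces the U3 region upstream of a truncated HIV-1 5' LTR to drive genomic RNA synthesis in packaging cells. It is followed by the Ψ packaging signal with a gag fragment, the Rev response element for Rev-dependent nuclear export, and the cPPT/CTS, which aids nuclear import of the viral genome. Downstream, the CMV immediate early enhancer and promoter drive the FST coding sequence. The tag is annotated only as a short fragment matching 3xFLAG, consistent with a single FLAG unit. A WPRE follows to enhance transcript stability and expression. A separate mouse PGK promoter drives puromycin N-acetyltransferase, allowing selection of stably transduced cells. The cassette ends with a truncated 3' LTR (labelled as a 5' LTR by the annotation tool), followed by an SV40 polyadenylation signal and SV40 origin.

The construct is intended for producing lentivirus to express FLAG-tagged follistatin, a secreted activin-binding antagonist, in mammalian cells, with the tag available for detection or immunoprecipitation.
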