Addgene plasmid #175167: pLV CMV FST-FLAG
Purpose: Lentiviral expression of human FST-FLAG
Depositing lab: Larry Gerace. Depositing organization: Scripps California (The Scripps Research Institute).
Backbone
  Vector backbone: pLV-CMV-GFP-Puro
  Backbone manufacturer: Eric Campeau & Paul Kaufman (Addgene plasmid # 17448)
  Vector type: Mammalian Expression, Lentiviral
Growth in bacteria
  Bacterial resistance: Ampicillin, 100 μg/mL
  Growth temperature: 37°C
  Growth strain: NEB Stable
  Copy number: High Copy
Gene/Insert
  Gene/Insert name: FST
  Species: H. sapiens (human)
  Entrez Gene: FST (a.k.a. FS)
  Tag / fusion protein: FLAG (C terminal on insert)
  Cloning method: Unknown
Terms and licenses: Academic/Nonprofit Terms; Industry Terms: Not Available to Industry
How to cite: pLV CMV FST-FLAG was a gift from Larry Gerace (Addgene plasmid # 175167 ; http://n2t.net/addgene:175167 ; RRID:Addgene_175167)
